>Addgene plasmid #12137 | pLCR0 | addgene partial sequence | sequence record 18697 | 12137 with SV40pro-F
TCGAGTGTGAGGAGGCTTTTTTGGAGGCCTAGGCTTTTGCAAAAAGCTCGGATCCGAATTCTTGAAGACG
AAAGGGCCTCGTGATACGCCTATTTTTATAGGTTAATGTCATGATAATAATGGTTTCTTAGACGTCAGGT
GGCACTTTTCGGGGAAATGTGCGCGGAACCCCTATTTGTTTATTTTTCTAAATACATTCAAATATGTATC
CGCTCATGAGACAATAACCCTGATAAATGCTTCAATAATATTGAAAAAGGAAGAGTATGAGTATTCAACA
TTTCCGTGTCGCCCTTATTCCCTTTTTTGCGGCATTTTGCCTTCCTGTTTTTGCTCACCCAGAAACGCTG
GTGAAAGTAAAAGATGCTGAAGATCAGTTGGGTGCACGAGTGGGTTACATCGAACTGGATCTCAACAGCG
GTAAGATCCTTGAGAGTTTTCGCCCCGAAGAACGTTTTCCAATGATGAGCACTTTTAAAGTTCTGCTATG
TGGCGCGGTATTATCCCGTGTTGACGCCGGGCAAGAGCAACTCGGTCGCCGCATACACTATTCTCAGAAT
GACTTGGTTGAGTACTCACCAGTCACAGAAAAGCATCTTACGGATGGCATGACAGTAAGAGAATTATGCA
GTGCTGCCATAACCATT
