[The description below was written by a language model from this plasmid's Addgene catalogue record.]
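Description:
pLCR0 is an empty mammalian expression backbone of about 5 kb, with no insert recorded. It is propagated in E. coli as a high-copy plasmid under ampicillin selection. The record gives no named parental backbone and no feature table, so the bacterial origin of replication, any polyadenylation signal and any mammalian selection marker are not stated.

The defining element is a hybrid promoter that joins the bovine papillomavirus long control region (BPV LCR) to SV40 promoter sequences. According to the depositor's notes, the plasmid was made from an earlier construct, p407-1. That plasmid was cut with EcoRI and HindIII, and the 5010 bp fragment carrying the LCR-SV40 hybrid promoter was isolated. Its ends were filled in with Klenow polymerase, BamHI linkers were added, and the fragment was circularised. This leaves BamHI as the cloning site, listed as both the 5′ and 3′ site and not destroyed. Because a single enzyme is used, insertion is non-directional and the orientation of any insert must be checked. The listed sequencing primer anneals in the SV40 promoter and reads forward, which suits that check.

In general, the papillomavirus LCR contains enhancer elements that respond to viral regulatory proteins, so a hybrid of this kind can give conditional or enhanced transcription from the SV40 promoter. The record does not describe how the promoter behaves in this vector. The associated publication concerns the regulation of guanine nucleotide biosynthesis by cellular p53 concentration. This suggests pLCR0 served as the parental or empty-vector control for expression constructs in that work, although the record does not say so explicitly.
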