Addgene plasmid #12137: pLCR0
Purpose: (Empty Backbone)
Depositing lab: James Sherley. Depositing organization: Princeton University. Publication: Guanine nucleotide biosynthesis is regulated by the cellular p53 concentration. Sherley JL. J Biol Chem. 1991 Dec 25. 266(36):24815-28. PubMed 1761576.
Backbone
  Vector backbone: na
  Backbone size (bp): 5010
  Vector type: Mammalian Expression
Growth in bacteria
  Bacterial resistance: Ampicillin, 100 μg/mL
  Growth temperature: 37°C
  Growth strain: DH5alpha
  Copy number: High Copy
Gene/Insert
  Gene/Insert name: None
  Cloning method: Restriction Enzyme; 5′ cloning site BamHI (not destroyed); 3′ cloning site BamHI (not destroyed)
  Sequencing primers: 5′ SV40pro-F
Resource information
  A portion of this plasmid was derived from a plasmid made by: Arnold J. Levine (Princeton)
Terms and licenses: Academic/Nonprofit Terms; Industry Terms: Not Available to Industry
Depositor comments: This plasmid, containing the previously described BPV LCR-SV40 hybrid promoter (Spaholz et al., 1985), was constructed as follows. Plasmid p407-1 (Spaholz et al., 1985) was digested with EcoRI and HindIII, and the 5010-base pair fragment containing the LCR-SV40 hybrid promoter was isolated and filled in with Klenow. BamHI linkers were ligated to the ends of the fragment, and the fragment was circularized.
How to cite: pLCR0 was a gift from James Sherley (Addgene plasmid # 12137 ; http://n2t.net/addgene:12137 ; RRID:Addgene_12137)
